Addgene plasmid #154326: pJW1846
Purpose: Multi-cassette for SapTrap
Depositing lab: Jordan Ward. Depositing organization: University of California, Santa Cruz. Publication: An expanded auxin-inducible degron toolkit for Caenorhabditis elegans. Ashley GE, Duong T, Levenson MT, Martinez MAQ, Johnson LC, Hibshman JD, Saeger HN, Palmisano NJ, Doonan R, Martinez-Mendez R, Davidson BR, Zhang W, Ragle JM, Medwig-Kinney TN, Sirota SS, Goldstein B, Matus DQ, Dickinson DJ, Reiner DJ, Ward JD. Genetics. 2021 Mar 31;217(3). pii: 6104563. doi: 10.1093/genetics/iyab006. PubMed 33677541.
Backbone
  Vector backbone: pDONR221
  Backbone size w/o insert (bp): 2360
  Vector type: Worm Expression, Cre/Lox, CRISPR
  Selectable markers: Hygromycin
Growth in bacteria
  Bacterial resistance: Kanamycin, 50 μg/mL
  Growth temperature: 37°C
  Growth strain: DH5alpha
  Copy number: High Copy
Gene/Insert
  Gene/Insert name: 30aa linker::GFP^SEC^AID*::3xFLAG
  Species: C. elegans (nematode), Synthetic
  Insert size (bp): 6856
  Mutation: F+E mutations in sgRNA
  Cloning method: Gibson Cloning
  Sequencing primers: 5′ M13 Forward (tgtaaaacgacggccagt); 3′ M13 Reverse (caggaaacagctatgaccatg)
Terms and licenses: Academic/Nonprofit Terms; Industry Terms: Not Available to Industry
How to cite: pJW1846 was a gift from Jordan Ward (Addgene plasmid # 154326 ; http://n2t.net/addgene:154326 ; RRID:Addgene_154326)
