[The description below was written by a language model from this plasmid's Addgene catalogue record and pLannotate feature annotations shown in this document.]
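Description:
pJW1846 is a SapTrap "multi-cassette" donor plasmid for CRISPR/Cas9-mediated genome editing in Caenorhabditis elegans, built by Gibson cloning in a pDONR221-derived backbone. It is maintained in E. coli as a high-copy plasmid through a ColE1/pUC-type origin and selected with kanamycin (KanR); rrnB T1/T2 terminators and a T7 promoter remain from the backbone. The small lacI, lacZα and Twin-Strep-tag hits in the automated annotation are short fragments, and the last probably reflects flexible linker sequence rather than a real tag.

The roughly 6.9 kb insert is recorded as 30aa linker::GFP^SEC^AID*::3xFLAG. A 30-residue linker leads into a worm-optimized monomeric EGFP containing synthetic introns, which is followed by a self-excising cassette (SEC) bounded by two loxP sites, then the minimal auxin-inducible degron derived from Arabidopsis IAA17 and a 3xFLAG epitope. The SEC carries a sqt-1 collagen sequence, which serves as a visible morphological marker, a hygromycin resistance gene for drug selection of edited worms, and a Cre recombinase coding sequence with a tbb-2 terminator, positioned next to hsp-16.1 heat-shock gene sequence, consistent with heat-inducible Cre expression. After knock-in animals are selected, Cre induction recombines the loxP sites and removes the markers, leaving a continuous GFP::AID*::3xFLAG tag fused to the target gene.

In SapTrap assembly, such a cassette is combined with homology arms and a guide sequence to build a targeting vector. The resulting tagged protein can be visualized by fluorescence, detected with anti-FLAG reagents, and depleted by auxin in TIR1-expressing strains. The record lists "F+E mutations in sgRNA", but no sgRNA scaffold appears in the feature table.
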