Features (pLannotate 1.2.2; 21 found; start..end, strand, type, name):
    121..213     +  CDS            lacI (fragment): lac repressor; lacI; The lac repressor binds to the lac operator to inhibit transcription in E. coli. This inhibition can be relieved by adding lactose or isopropyl-β-D-thiogalactopyranoside (IPTG).
    268..295     -  terminator     rrnB T2 terminator: transcription terminator T2 from the E. coli rrnB gene
    427..470     +  terminator     rrnB T1 terminator: Escherichia coli rrnB; transcription terminator T1 from the E. coli rrnB gene
    517..553     -  CDS            lacZα (fragment): LacZα fragment of β-galactosidase; lacZ fragment
    590..607     +  CDS            Twin-Strep-tag (fragment): two Strep-Tag®II moieties connected by a linker for enhanced binding to Strep-Tactin®, an engineered form of streptavidin (Schmidt et al., 2013)
    699..1541    +  CDS            mEGFP (fragment): monomeric enhanced GFP, optimized with synthetic introns for expression in C. elegans
   1553..1586    +  protein_bind   loxP: Cre-mediated recombination occurs in the 8-bp core sequence (GCATACAT). Cre recombinase
   2380..2526    +  CDS            sqt-1 (fragment): SQT1_CAEEL - Also known as rol-5. Protein inferred from homology: Swiss-Prot protein existence level 3. Nematode cuticles are composed largely of collagen-like proteins. The cuticle functions both as an exoskeleton and as a barrier to protect the worm from its environment. This is a collagen critical for organismal morphogenesis. Mutations in sqt-1 can lengthen, shorten, or helically twist the entire animal. From Caenorhabditis elegans.
   2559..3398    +  CDS            sqt-1 (fragment): SQT1_CAEEL - Also known as rol-5. Protein inferred from homology: Swiss-Prot protein existence level 3. Nematode cuticles are composed largely of collagen-like proteins. The cuticle functions both as an exoskeleton and as a barrier to protect the worm from its environment. This is a collagen critical for organismal morphogenesis. Mutations in sqt-1 can lengthen, shorten, or helically twist the entire animal. From Caenorhabditis elegans.
   3442..3765    -  terminator     tbb-2 terminator: tbb-2; transcription terminator for the C. elegans tubulin beta-2 gene
   3774..4904    -  CDS            cre: RECR_BPP1 - Experimental evidence at protein level: Swiss-Prot protein existence level 1. Catalyzes site-specific recombination between two 34-base- pair LOXP sites. Its role is to maintain the phage genome as a monomeric unit-copy plasmid in the lysogenic state. From Escherichia phage P1 (Bacteriophage P1).
   5253..5303    +  CDS            hsp-16.1 (fragment): HSP11_CAEEL - Also known as hsp16-1b. Experimental evidence at transcript level: Swiss-Prot protein existence level 2. From Caenorhabditis elegans.
   5684..5704    +  protein_bind   attB1: mutant version of attB; core recombination site for the Gateway® BP reaction BP Clonase™
   5710..6735    +  CDS            HygR: aminoglycoside phosphotransferase from E. coli; aph(4)-Ia; confers resistance to hygromycin
   6739..6759    -  protein_bind   attB2: mutant version of attB; core recombination site for the Gateway® BP reaction BP Clonase™
   7113..7146    +  protein_bind   loxP: Cre-mediated recombination occurs in the 8-bp core sequence (GCATACAT). Cre recombinase
   7213..7345    +  CDS            mini-AID (fragment): minimal degron from the auxin-responsive IAA17 protein of Arabidopsis thaliana (Kubota et al., 2013) acts as an auxin-inducible degron (AID) in the presence of TIR1
   7372..7437    +  CDS            3xFLAG: three tandem FLAG® epitope tags, followed by an enterokinase cleavage site
   7467..7485    -  promoter       T7 promoter: promoter for bacteriophage T7 RNA polymerase
   7619..8428    +  CDS            KanR: aminoglycoside phosphotransferase; aph(3')-Ia; confers resistance to kanamycin in bacteria or G418 (Geneticin®) in eukaryotes
   8575..9163    +  rep_origin     ori: high-copy-number ColE1/pMB1/pBR322/pUC origin of replication
>Addgene plasmid #154326 | pJW1846 | addgene full sequence | sequence record 309414 | Addgene NGS Result
CTTTCCTGCGTTATCCCCTGATTCTGTGGATAACCGTATTACCGCCTTTGAGTGAGCTGATACCGCTCGC
CGCAGCCGAACGACCGAGCGCAGCGAGTCAGTGAGCGAGGAAGCGGAAGAGCGCCCAATACGCAAACCGC
CTCTCCCCGCGCGTTGGCCGATTCATTAATGCAGCTGGCACGACAGGTTTCCCGACTGGAAAGCGGGCAG
TGAGCGCAACGCAATTAATACGCGTACCGCTAGCCAGGAAGAGTTTGTAGAAACGCAAAAAGGCCATCCG
TCAGGATGGCCTTCTGCTTAGTTTGATGCCTGGCAGTTTATGGCGGGCGTCCTGCCCGCCACCCTCCGGG
CCGTTGCTTCACAACGTTCAAATCCGCTCCCGGCGGATTTGTCCTACTCAGGAGAGCGTTCACCGACAAA
CAACAGATAAAACGAAAGGCCCAGTCTTCCGACTGAGCCTTTCGTTTTATTTGATGCCTGGCAGTTCCCT
ACTCTCGCGTTAACGCTAGCATGGATGTTTTCCCAGTCACGACGTTGTAAAACGACGGCCAGTCTTAAGC
TCGGGCCCCAAATAATGCTCTTCGGCGGGTGGCGGTGGATCGGGAGGAGGAGGTTCGGGTGGCGGAGGCA
GTGGAGGTGGCGGAAGTGGCGGCGGTGGTTCAGGAGGAGGCGGATCCATGAGTAAAGGAGAAGAATTGTT
CACTGGAGTTGTCCCAATCCTCGTCGAGCTCGACGGAGACGTCAACGGACACAAGTTCTCCGTCTCCGGA
GAGGGAGAGGGAGACGCCACCTACGGAAAGCTCACCCTCAAGTTCATCTGCACCACCGGAAAGCTCCCAG
TCCCATGGCCAACCCTCGTCACCACCTTCTGCTACGGAGTCCAATGCTTCTCCCGTTACCCAGACCACAT
GAAGCGTCACGACTTCTTCAAGTCCGCCATGCCAGAGGGATACGTCCAAGAGCGTACCATCTTCTTCAAG
GTAAGTTTAAACATATATATACTAACTACTGATTATTTAAATTTTCAGGACGACGGAAACTACAAGACCC
GTGCCGAGGTCAAGTTCGAGGGAGACACCCTCGTCAACCGTATCGAGCTCAAGGTAAGTTTAAACAGTTC
GGTACTAACTAACCATACATATTTAAATTTTCAGGGAATCGACTTCAAGGAGGACGGAAACATCCTCGGA
CACAAGCTCGAGTACAACTACAACTCCCACAACGTCTACATCATGGCCGACAAGCAAAAGAACGGAATCA
AGGTCAACTTCAAGGTAAGTTTAAACATGATTTTACTAACTAACTAATCTGATTTAAATTTTCAGATCCG
TCACAACATCGAGGACGGATCCGTCCAACTCGCCGACCACTACCAACAAAACACCCCAATCGGAGACGGA
CCAGTCCTCCTCCCAGACAACCACTACCTCTCCACCCAATCCGCCCTCTCCAAGGACCCAAACGAGAAGC
GTGACCACATGGTCCTCCTCGAGTTCGTCACCGCCGCCGGAATCACCCACGGAATGGACGAGCTCTACAA
GGTAAGTTTAAAATAACTTCGTATAGCATACATTATACGAAGTTATTTTCAGGGAGAGCAAAAGCTTATC
TCCGAGGAGGACCTCTAAGGATGATCGACGCCAACGTCGTTGAATTTTCAAATTTTAAATACTGAATATT
TGTTTTTTTTCCTATTATTTATTTATTCTCTTTGTGTTTTTTTTCTTGCTTTCTAAAAAATTAATTCAAT
CCAAATCTAAACATTTTTTTTTCTCTTTCCGTCTCCCAATTCGTATTCCGCTCCTCTCATCTGAACACAA
TGTGCAAGTTTATTTATCTTCTCGCTTTCATTTCATTAGGACGTGGGGGGAATTGGTGGAAGGGGGAAAC
ACACAAAAGGATGATGGAAATGAAATAAGGACACACAATATGCAACAACATTCAATTCAGAAATATGGAG
GAAGGTTTAAAAGAAAACATAAAAATATATAGAGGAGGAAGGAAACTAGCTGCCCTCGATTGTCTATCTT
CCATTCTCACCAAGTTTCAACAACTTTATTCAGTCATTCTTCTCTGGTTCATTTCCCAACCAATCTTCCC
GAATAAAGCCCATCTGTCCTTTCGGCCACATTCCTCACCTACATCCGTACTCCTTATCTCCCGTTCTTAT
CCAGTCTTTTATCGTCTCTGCGTCTCGCACACTGTCTCGTCGGTAATGTAAAAAAAAAACAAAAAAAACT
TGAAAACTTGCGGAAAGATTTCCTAATAAAAGGAGACGAATCCGGTAGGAAATCGACAAGTCTCTGCTTC
TCGAAGACTAGGTGAGTTACATTTCTTTGGCCGAATTATTTTGAAATCCTAAATTTGATAATTTCAGAGA
TGTCTGTAAAACTTGCGTGTTATGTGACGGCTTCGGTCACTGTCGCCACTCTTATGGTATGCTTCATGAC
CATGTCAACCATCTACTCGGAGGTTGATGGATTCAGAGAGAAGCTTGATACCGAGATGAATGTGTTCAGA
GTGAGTTAAATTATATTTTGAATTTTAAATAATTTTTAATTTTCTAGCAATCTACCAATGGATTGTGGAA
GGACATAGTTGTCATCGGAAGATCTAGCAAGCGTGTCCGTTGTCAATATGAAGAGACCAACGCTACCCCA
ACTCCACATGCTGATGGATCCCCATCTGCTCCACCAGGTCAACCACCAGCAGTTCCACCAGTCTTCAACC
AGCCAAAGACTCCAAATGGAGCCAATGGAAATGGACCAACCTGCAACTGCAATGCTGATAACAAGTGCCC
AGCTGGACCATCCGGACCAAAGGGAGTTCCAGGAGTTCCAGGACTCGACGGAGTTCCAGGACTTGACGGT
GTTCCAGGAGTTGGAGCTGATGATATCGCTCCACAACGCGAGTCTGTCGGATGCTTCACTTGCCCACAAG
GACCAGTTGGACCACCAGGAGCTCTTGGAAGACCAGGACCACGTGGACTTCCAGGACCAAGAGGACAAAA
TGGAAACCCAGGAAGAGATGGACAACCAGGACATCCAGGAGAGCAAGGATCATCCGGTCAAATCGGAAAG
ATCGGAGAGCCAGGACCACCAGGAGAGAAGGGACGCGACGCCGAGCATCCAATCGGAAGACCAGGACCAA
AGGGACCAAGAGGAGATCAAGGACCAACAGGACCAGCTGGACAGAACGGTCTTCACGGACCACCAGGAGA
GCCAGGAACCGTTGGACCAGAAGGACCATCTGGAAAGCAAGGACGTCAAGGACCAGACGGAACCCAGGGA
GAGACTGGACCAGACGGAAGACCAGGAAAGGATGCCGAGTACTGCCAGTGCCCAGACAAGTCTCCACCAT
CAGAGGCTGTCAACGCCAACCGTGGATACAGAAATATCTAAATTGTTGGTGTTTTCTAATAAAATATTTG
AGATTCAGTGAGACTTTTTTCTTGGCGGCACAATAAAGTTTCCTCTTTTTGTTGGGTCACTCAACGAACA
CAATACAAATATTTGAGCGCTCGCATTTTTCTCAACCTTTCGGGTTTAAAGCACTTCAAAATGGAATTGA
AGAGAGATTGTGAAAGTACATCAGACAGAATCACATTTTGATAGCATTCACTTCACTCAGATGCAAACTT
TTCAGTGACTATAAAAAGTCATAAAATAATAACATTAAAAAAGCAAATAAATTAGCGAGAGAATTTTTTG
ACAAAAAGAAAGAAGAGTGATAGAGAAGAAGGGAATGCTTGAAAGGATTTTGCATTTATCTTAATCACCG
TCTTCGAGAAGACGAACCATGGCGCCAGTTTCAGAATCCAAGTTTCTAATATAGTTCATCACAATGTTGA
CGTTGGTCCAACCTCCGGCTTGCATAATCTCTGGGATGGAAACTCCAGCGCGAGCCATGTCACGGGCAGC
TCCGACACGGGCGGAATGTCCAGACCAAGCCAAGTAACGTTGTCCGGAATCATCCTTGGCTCCGTAGATG
AGACGGTGGGTAGCTTCGAAGATTCCTGAAAATTTATTTTCAGCTTATTCTTAGCTAATATGTTGTTTAA
ACTTACCTTCAAGAGCTCGAGTCGAGAGTTGTGATGTTGCACTCGGGGCAGCAACTCCGTTCTTGCGAAC
ACGACAGAACAGGTAGTTGTTTGGATCATCGGCGACTCCGGAAACCGAAATCCAGCGCTCAACGAGCTTG
GTAACTCCAAGGGAGAGCGCTTTTTCGACTCCGGCAGTCGAGACCAGCGTTTTTGTACGTCCGATGTGGA
TGAGCATTCTTCCTCCGTCTGTGCGACTAATATCCTTGACGCGAATGCGGGCAATTTCGGCGATACGGAG
AAGTGTGTTGTAAGCAATTCCGAGGAAGGCGAGGTTTCGGATGTCCTGGCAACGATCGGAATTTTCCATA
AGAGAACGGACCTGATCGAAGTCGGTTCTGAAAATTTCGTCAAGTCTTAGGATTGAATACATTAATATTT
AAACTTACCTTTCGAAGGCGAGGGCTTGCTTGGCTCTCTCTCCAGCATCAACATTTTCCTTGCGGATACG
TCTCATTACGAGAGATACGGCATTAGAATCTGATGGGCGTGGAAGTCCAGATCGGCGATGGAGCATATTG
AGCTGTCCGAGATGTTGTTGGATCGTCTTCACCGCCAATCCACGAGCTTGGAGGTAGAGCAAGTAGTCAC
GAACGTCTTCTGGCTCGGCTGGGAACCACTTGCGGTTGTTAAGCTTGCACCAGGCAGCCCAAGAACGGCA
CACTGAGAGAAGCATCTTCCAGGTGTGCTCGGAGAAGGCTTGTCTGTCACGGAACATATCCATGAGGTTC
TTGCGAACTTCATCACTTGTCGCGTCAACTGGAAGTGCTGGAAGATTTTGATGAACAGTGAGAAGATTTG
ACATATTTTCGAAGTTTTTTAGATGCACTAGAACAAAGCGTGTTGGCTTCCTCTGAGCCCGCTTTCCTTA
TATACCCGCATTCTGCAGCCTTACAGAATGTTCTAGAAGGTCCTAGATGCATTCGTTTGAAAATACTCCC
GGTGGGTGCAAAGAGACGCAGACGGAAAATGTATCTGGGTCTCTTTATTGTGTACACTACTTTTCCATGT
ACCGAATGTGAGTCGCCCTCCTTTTGCAACAAGCAGCTCGAATGTTCTAGAAAAAGGTGGAAAATAGTAT
AAATACCGTTGAAAATAAATACCGAACAACATTTGCTCTAATTGTGAAATTAGAAATCTTCAAACTATAA
TCATGTCACTTTACCACTATTTCCGTCCAGCTCAACGTTCCGTTTTTGGTGATCATTTTTGCTTTCGTCG
TAAATCTACACACGCGTCTCTTCCGTGCGAGAGTCCAAGCCAGCAGCCAAATTCGTTGACTGAGTATTCA
ACGTTTATACGTTGTCGGCAACGAGAAATAGGAAAATGCATCGGGAAATGTTCTTTTTTCGATTTTTTCC
AAGGTTTTGACAAATTTTACCACGAATTTTGCTATGTTTTCAATTAAAAAATATGTTATTCAACTGTTTC
TATGAGGAAAATAAGGCTTTGCATGTAATTTTCTTATTCAGCATAATTTTTAATTAATTTGAATTTTCTG
TCCTAACGTTTATTTTGTTTTCTTGGTTATGACTGATCTGAAATTAATTTTTGAATTTTAAGGTAATATG
TCAGGCGGTGCCGCAAGTTTGTACAAAAAAGCAGGCTCCATGAAAAAGCCTGAACTCACCGCGACGTCTG
TCGAGAAGTTTCTGATCGAAAAGTTCGACAGCGTCTCCGACCTGATGCAGCTCTCGGAGGGCGAAGAATC
TCGTGCTTTCAGCTTCGATGTAGGAGGGCGTGGATATGTCCTGCGGGTAAATAGCTGCGCCGATGGTTTC
TACAAAGATCGTTATGTTTATCGGCACTTTGCATCGGCCGCGCTCCCGATTCCGGAAGTGCTTGACATTG
GGGAATTCAGCGAGAGCCTGACCTATTGCATCTCCCGCCGTGCACAGGGTGTCACGTTGCAAGACCTGCC
TGAAACCGAACTGCCCGCTGTTCTGCAGCCGGTCGCGGAGGCCATGGATGCGATCGCTGCGGCCGATCTT
AGCCAGACGAGCGGGTTCGGCCCATTCGGACCGCAAGGAATCGGTCAATACACTACATGGCGTGATTTCA
TATGCGCGATTGCTGATCCCCATGTGTATCACTGGCAAACTGTGATGGACGACACCGTCAGTGCGTCCGT
CGCGCAGGCTCTCGATGAGCTGATGCTTTGGGCCGAGGACTGCCCCGAAGTCCGGCACCTCGTGCACGCG
GATTTCGGCTCCAACAATGTCCTGACGGACAATGGCCGCATAACAGCGGTCATTGACTGGAGCGAGGCGA
TGTTCGGGGATTCCCAATACGAGGTCGCCAACATCTTCTTCTGGAGGCCGTGGTTGGCTTGTATGGAGCA
GCAGACGCGCTACTTCGAGCGGAGGCATCCGGAGCTTGCAGGATCGCCGCGGCTCCGGGCGTATATGCTC
CGCATTGGTCTTGACCAACTCTATCAGAGCTTGGTTGACGGCAATTTCGATGATGCAGCTTGGGCGCAGG
GTCGATGCGACGCAATCGTCCGATCCGGAGCCGGGACTGTCGGGCGTACACAAATCGCCCGCAGAAGCGC
GGCCGTCTGGACCGATGGCTGTGTAGAAGTACTCGCCGATAGTGGAAACCGACGCCCCAGCACTCGTCCG
AGGGCAAAGGAATAGACCCAGCTTTCTTGTACAAAGTGGGTCCAATTACTCTTCAACATCCCTACATGCT
CTTTCTCCCTGTGCTCCCACCCCCTATTTTTGTTATTATCAAAAAACTTCTCTTAATTTCTTTGTTTTTT
AGCTTCTTTTAAGTCACCTCTAACAATGAAATTGTGTAGATTCAAAAATAGAATTAATTCGTAATAAAAA
GTCGAAAAAAATTGTGCTCCCTCCCCCCATTAATAATAATTCTATCCCAAAATCTACACAATGTTCTGTG
TACACTTCTTATGTTTTTTACTTCTGATAAATTTTTTTGAAACATCATAGAAAAAACCGCACACAAAATA
CCTTATCATATGTTACGTTTCAGTTTATGACCGCAATTTTTAATAACTTCGTATAGCATACATTATACGA
AGTTATTTTCAGGGTGGCGGCAGCGGAGGAGAGAATCTGTACTTTCAATCCGGATCCGGAGGTGGCGGGA
TGCCTAAAGATCCAGCCAAACCTCCGGCCAAGGCACAAGTTGTGGGATGGCCACCGGTGAGATCATACCG
GAAGAACGTGATGGTTTCCTGCCAAAAATCAAGCGGTGGCCCGGAGGCGGCGGCGTTCGTGAAGGGTGGT
GGCGGTTCTGGCTCAGGATCTGACTACAAAGACCATGACGGTGATTATAAAGATCATGATATCGATTACA
AGGATGACGATGACAAGACGCGAAGAGCGCCATCCAGCTGATATCCCCTATAGTGAGTCGTATTACATGG
TCATAGCTGTTTCCTGGCAGCTCTGGCCCGTGTCTCAAAATCTCTGATGTTACATTGCACAAGATAAAAA
TATATCATCATGAACAATAAAACTGTCTGCTTACATAAACAGTAATACAAGGGGTGTTATGAGCCATATT
CAACGGGAAACGTCGAGGCCGCGATTAAATTCCAACATGGATGCTGATTTATATGGGTATAAATGGGCTC
GCGATAATGTCGGGCAATCAGGTGCGACAATCTATCGCTTGTATGGGAAGCCCGATGCGCCAGAGTTGTT
TCTGAAACATGGCAAAGGTAGCGTTGCCAATGATGTTACAGATGAGATGGTCAGACTAAACTGGCTGACG
GAATTTATGCCTCTTCCGACCATCAAGCATTTTATCCGTACTCCTGATGATGCATGGTTACTCACCACTG
CGATCCCCGGAAAAACAGCATTCCAGGTATTAGAAGAATATCCTGATTCAGGTGAAAATATTGTTGATGC
GCTGGCAGTGTTCCTGCGCCGGTTGCATTCGATTCCTGTTTGTAATTGTCCTTTTAACAGCGATCGCGTA
TTTCGTCTCGCTCAGGCGCAATCACGAATGAATAACGGTTTGGTTGATGCGAGTGATTTTGATGACGAGC
GTAATGGCTGGCCTGTTGAACAAGTCTGGAAAGAAATGCATAAACTTTTGCCATTCTCACCGGATTCAGT
CGTCACTCATGGTGATTTCTCACTTGATAACCTTATTTTTGACGAGGGGAAATTAATAGGTTGTATTGAT
GTTGGACGAGTCGGAATCGCAGACCGATACCAGGATCTTGCCATCCTATGGAACTGCCTCGGTGAGTTTT
CTCCTTCATTACAGAAACGGCTTTTTCAAAAATATGGTATTGATAATCCTGATATGAATAAATTGCAGTT
TCATTTGATGCTCGATGAGTTTTTCTAATCAGAATTGGTTAATTGGTTGTAACACTGGCAGAGCATTACG
CTGACTTGACGGGACGGCGCAAGCTCATGACCAAAATCCCTTAACGTGAGTTACGCGTCGTTCCACTGAG
CGTCAGACCCCGTAGAAAAGATCAAAGGATCTTCTTGAGATCCTTTTTTTCTGCGCGTAATCTGCTGCTT
GCAAACAAAAAAACCACCGCTACCAGCGGTGGTTTGTTTGCCGGATCAAGAGCTACCAACTCTTTTTCCG
AAGGTAACTGGCTTCAGCAGAGCGCAGATACCAAATACTGTTCTTCTAGTGTAGCCGTAGTTAGGCCACC
ACTTCAAGAACTCTGTAGCACCGCCTACATACCTCGCTCTGCTAATCCTGTTACCAGTGGCTGCTGCCAG
TGGCGATAAGTCGTGTCTTACCGGGTTGGACTCAAGACGATAGTTACCGGATAAGGCGCAGCGGTCGGGC
TGAACGGGGGGTTCGTGCACACAGCCCAGCTTGGAGCGAACGACCTACACCGAACTGAGATACCTACAGC
GTGAGCTATGAGAAAGCGCCACGCTTCCCGAAGGGAGAAAGGCGGACAGGTATCCGGTAAGCGGCAGGGT
CGGAACAGGAGAGCGCACGAGGGAGCTTCCAGGGGGAAACGCCTGGTATCTTTATAGTCCTGTCGGGTTT
CGCCACCTCTGACTTGAGCGTCGATTTTTGTGATGCTCGTCAGGGGGGCGGAGCCTATGGAAAAACGCCA
GCAACGCGGCCTTTTTACGGTTCCTGGCCTTTTGCTGGCCTTTTGCTCACATGTT
